Addgene plasmid #227577: pEPDG1CB0015
Purpose: Level 1 - Position 2 with 35S promoter and terminator for plant expression, with mutations in CDS
Depositing lab: Nicola Patron. Depositing organization: Earlham Institute. Publication: Biosynthesis and bioactivity of anti-inflammatory triterpenoids in Calendula officinalis. Golubova D, Salmon M, Su H, Tansley C, Kaithakottil GG, Linsmith G, Schudoma C, Swarbreck D, O'Connell MA, Patron NJ. Nat Commun. 2025 Jul 28;16(1):6941. doi: 10.1038/s41467-025-62269-w. PubMed 40721615.
Backbone
  Vector backbone: pICH47742
  Vector type: Plant Expression
Growth in bacteria
  Bacterial resistance: Ampicillin, 100 μg/mL
  Growth temperature: 37°C
  Growth strain: DH5alpha
  Copy number: High Copy
Gene/Insert
  Gene/Insert name: 35Sshort_TMV_CYP716A393 (H424R)_35S
  Species: Calendula officinalis
  Mutation: H424R, BsaI sites removed by silent mutation
  Promoter: 35Sshort_TMV (pICH51277)
  Cloning method: Restriction Enzyme; 5′ cloning site BsaI (destroyed during cloning); 3′ cloning site BsaI (destroyed during cloning)
Terms and licenses: Academic/Nonprofit Terms; Industry Terms: Not Available to Industry
How to cite: pEPDG1CB0015 was a gift from Nicola Patron (Addgene plasmid # 227577 ; http://n2t.net/addgene:227577 ; RRID:Addgene_227577)
