[The description below was written by a language model from this plasmid's Addgene catalogue record and pLannotate feature annotations shown in this document.]
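Description:
pEPDG1CB0015 is a Golden Gate (MoClo-style) Level 1, position 2 transcriptional unit built in the pICH47742 acceptor, a binary plant expression vector. The backbone carries both a high-copy ColE1/pUC-type origin for propagation in E. coli and the broad-host-range incP oriV together with its replication initiator gene trfA, an arrangement that normally allows maintenance in Agrobacterium. Selection in bacteria is by ampicillin resistance (β-lactamase under its own promoter). Nopaline-type left and right T-DNA border repeats flank the cargo region, so the cassette can be delivered to plant cells by Agrobacterium-mediated transfer.

The payload is a single expression unit between the borders: a short version of the CaMV 35S promoter followed by the tobacco mosaic virus Ω 5' leader, which acts as a translational enhancer, then the coding sequence of CYP716A393 from Calendula officinalis, and finally the CaMV 35S polyadenylation signal/terminator. The coding sequence carries an H424R substitution, and internal BsaI sites were removed by silent mutation to make it compatible with BsaI-based assembly; the BsaI cloning sites themselves were destroyed during assembly. The automated annotation labels the open reading frame as tomato CYP716A44, a C-28 oxidase of α- and β-amyrin. This reflects homology to a related CYP716A family member rather than the recorded identity of the insert. The short TetR and SET1 fragment hits are probably incidental matches.

The construct provides strong constitutive expression of this mutant cytochrome P450 in plants, alone or after assembly with other Level 1 units into multigene constructs. It comes from work on triterpenoid biosynthesis in Calendula; the record does not state the functional consequence of H424R.
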