Features (pLannotate 1.2.2; 14 found; start..end, strand, type, name):
     42..66      +  misc_feature   RB T-DNA repeat: right border repeat from nopaline C58 T-DNA
    178..198     -  CDS            TetR (fragment): tetracycline resistance regulatory protein; tetR
    225..1370    -  CDS            trfA: TRFA_ECOLX - Experimental evidence at protein level: Swiss-Prot protein existence level 1. Also involved in plasmid copy number control, promoting intermolecular coupling of protein bound iterons at oriV, which inhibits replication initiation. From Escherichia coli.
   1706..2294    -  rep_origin     ori: high-copy-number ColE1/pMB1/pBR322/pUC origin of replication
   2465..3325    -  CDS            AmpR: β-lactamase; bla; confers resistance to ampicillin, carbenicillin, and related antibiotics
   3326..3430    -  promoter       AmpR promoter: bla
   3517..4148    -  rep_origin     oriV: incP origin of replication
   4240..4264    +  misc_feature   LB T-DNA repeat: left border repeat from nopaline C58 T-DNA
   4450..4795    +  promoter       CaMV 35S promoter: strong constitutive promoter from cauliflower mosaic virus
   4747..4793    +  promoter       minimal CaMV 35S promoter: minimal 35S promoter from cauliflower mosaic virus
   4824..4877    +  misc_feature   TMV Ω: translational enhancer from the tobacco mosaic virus 5'-leader sequence (Gallie et al., 1988)
   4886..6316    +  CDS            CYP716A44: C7A44_SOLLC - Experimental evidence at protein level: Swiss-Prot protein existence level 1. Catalyzes the carboxylation of beta-amyrin at the C-28 position to form oleanolate (PubMed:28194155). Catalyzes the carboxylation of alpha-amyrin at the C-28 position to form ursolate (PubMed:28194155). From Solanum lycopersicum (Tomato) (Lycopersicon esculentum).
   6340..6357    +  CDS            SET1 (fragment): solubility-enhancement tag derived from T7 phage gene 10B
   6392..6566    +  polyA_signal   CaMV poly(A) signal: cauliflower mosaic virus polyadenylation signal
>Addgene plasmid #227577 | pEPDG1CB0015 | addgene full sequence | sequence record 455297 | Addgene NGS Result
ACTATTGTCTTCTGCACGAAGTGGTTTAAACTATCAGTGTTTGACAGGATATATTGGCGGGTAAACCTAA
GAGAAAAGAGCGTTTATTAGAATAATCGGATATTTAAAAGGGCGTGAAAAGGTTTATCCGTTCGTCCATT
TGTATGTGCATGCCAACCACAGGGTTCCCCAGATCAGGCGCTGGCTGCTGAACCCCCAGCCGGAACTGAC
CCCACAAGGCCCTAGCGTTTGCAATGCACCAGGTCATCATTGACCCAGGCGTGTTCCACCAGGCCGCTGC
CTCGCAACTCTTCGCAGGCTTCGCCGACCTGCTCGCGCCACTTCTTCACGCGGGTGGAATCCGATCCGCA
CATGAGGCGGAAGGTTTCCAGCTTGAGCGGGTACGGCTCCCGGTGCGAGCTGAAATAGTCGAACATCCGT
CGGGCCGTCGGCGACAGCTTGCGGTACTTCTCCCATATGAATTTCGTGTAGTGGTCGCCAGCAAACAGCA
CGACGATTTCCTCGTCGATCAGGACCTGGCAACGGGACGTTTTCTTGCCACGGTCCAGGACGCGGAAGCG
GTGCAGCAGCGACACCGATTCCAGGTGCCCAACGCGGTCGGACGTGAAGCCCATCGCCGTCGCCTGTAGG
CGCGACAGGCATTCCTCGGCCTTCGTGTAATACCGGCCATTGATCGACCAGCCCAGGTCCTGGCAAAGCT
CGTAGAACGTGAAGGTGATCGGCTCGCCGATAGGGGTGCGCTTCGCGTACTCCAACACCTGCTGCCACAC
CAGTTCGTCATCGTCGGCCCGCAGCTCGACGCCGGTGTAGGTGATCTTCACGTCCTTGTTGACGTGGAAA
ATGACCTTGTTTTGCAGCGCCTCGCGCGGGATTTTCTTGTTGCGCGTGGTGAACAGGGCAGAGCGGGCCG
TGTCGTTTGGCATCGCTCGCATCGTGTCCGGCCACGGCGCAATATCGAACAAGGAAAGCTGCATTTCCTT
GATCTGCTGCTTCGTGTGTTTCAGCAACGCGGCCTGCTTGGCCTCGCTGACCTGTTTTGCCAGGTCCTCG
CCGGCGGTTTTTCGCTTCTTGGTCGTCATAGTTCCTCGCGTGTCGATGGTCATCGACTTCGCCAAACCTG
CCGCCTCCTGTTCAAGACGACGCGAACGCTCCACGGCGGCCGATGGCGCGGGCAGGGCAGGGGGAGCCAG
TTGCACGCTGTCGCGCTCGATCTTGGCCGTAGCTTGCTGGACCATCGAGCCGACGGACTGGAAGGTTTCG
CGGGGCGCACGCATGACGGTGCGGCTTGCGATGGTTTCGGCATCCTCGGCGGAAAACCCCGCGTCGATCA
GTTCTTGCCTGTATGCCTTCCGGTCAAACGTCCGATTCATTCACCCTCCTTGCGGGATTGCCCCGACTCA
CGCCGGGGCAATGTGCCCTTATTCCTGATTTGACCCGCCTGGTGCCTTGGTGTCCAGATAATCCACCTTA
TCGGCAATGAAGTCGGTCCCGTAGACCGTCTGGCCGTCCTTCTCGTACTTGGTATTCCGAATCTTGCCCT
GCACGAATACCAGCGACCCCTTGCCCAAATACTTGCCGTGGGCCTCGGCCTGAGAGCCAAAACACTTGAT
GCGGAAGAAGTCGGTGCGCTCCTGCTTGTCGCCGGCATCGTTGCGCCACATCTAGGATCTGCCAGGAACC
GTAAAAAGGCCGCGTTGCTGGCGTTTTTCCATAGGCTCCGCCCCCCTGACGAGCATCACAAAAATCGACG
CTCAAGTCAGAGGTGGCGAAACCCGACAGGACTATAAAGATACCAGGCGTTTCCCCCTGGAAGCTCCCTC
GTGCGCTCTCCTGTTCCGACCCTGCCGCTTACCGGATACCTGTCCGCCTTTCTCCCTTCGGGAAGCGTGG
CGCTTTCTCATAGCTCACGCTGTAGGTATCTCAGTTCGGTGTAGGTCGTTCGCTCCAAGCTGGGCTGTGT
GCACGAACCCCCCGTTCAGCCCGACCGCTGCGCCTTATCCGGTAACTATCGTCTTGAGTCCAACCCGGTA
AGACACGACTTATCGCCACTGGCAGCAGCCACTGGTAACAGGATTAGCAGAGCGAGGTATGTAGGCGGTG
CTACAGAGTTCTTGAAGTGGTGGCCTAACTACGGCTACACTAGAAGAACAGTATTTGGTATCTGCGCTCT
GCTGAAGCCAGTTACCTTCGGAAAAAGAGTTGGTAGCTCTTGATCCGGCAAACAAACCACCGCTGGTAGC
GGTGGTTTTTTTGTTTGCAAGCAGCAGATTACGCGCAGAAAAAAAGGATCTCAAGAAGATCCTTTGATCT
TTTCTACGGGGTCTGACGCTCAGTGGAACGAAAACTCACGTTAAGGGATTTTGGTCATGAGATTATCAAA
AAGGATCTTCACCTAGATCCTTTTAAATTAAAAATGAAGTTTTAAATCAATCTAAAGTATATATGAGTAA
ACTTGGTCTGACAGTTACCAATGCTTAATCAGTGAGGCACCTATCTCAGCGATCTGTCTATTTCGTTCAT
CCATAGTTGCCTGACTCCCCGTCGTGTAGATAACTACGATACGGGAGGGCTTACCATCTGGCCCCAGTGC
TGCAATGATACCGCGAGAACCACGCTCACCGGCTCCAGATTTATCAGCAATAAACCAGCCAGCCGGAAGG
GCCGAGCGCAGAAGTGGTCCTGCAACTTTATCCGCCTCCATCCAGTCTATTAATTGTTGCCGGGAAGCTA
GAGTAAGTAGTTCGCCAGTTAATAGTTTGCGCAACGTTGTTGCCATTGCTACAGGCATCGTGGTGTCACG
CTCGTCGTTTGGTATGGCTTCATTCAGCTCCGGTTCCCAACGATCAAGGCGAGTTACATGATCCCCCATG
TTGTGCAAAAAAGCGGTTAGCTCCTTCGGTCCTCCGATCGTTGTCAGAAGTAAGTTGGCCGCAGTGTTAT
CACTCATGGTTATGGCAGCACTGCATAATTCTCTTACTGTCATGCCATCCGTAAGATGCTTTTCTGTGAC
TGGTGAGTACTCAACCAAGTCATTCTGAGAATAGTGTATGCGGCGACCGAGTTGCTCTTGCCCGGCGTCA
ATACGGGATAATACCGCGCCACATAGCAGAACTTTAAAAGTGCTCATCATTGGAAAACGTTCTTCGGGGC
GAAAACTCTCAAGGATCTTACCGCTGTTGAGATCCAGTTCGATGTAACCCACTCGTGCACCCAACTGATC
TTCAGCATCTTTTACTTTCACCAGCGTTTCTGGGTGAGCAAAAACAGGAAGGCAAAATGCCGCAAAAAAG
GGAATAAGGGCGACACGGAAATGTTGAATACTCATACTCTTCCTTTTTCAATATTATTGAAGCATTTATC
AAGGTTATTGTCTCATGAGCGGATACATATTTGAATGTATTTAGAAAAATAAACAAATAGGGGTTCCGCG
CACGAATTGGCCAGCGCTGCCATTTTTGGGGTGAGGCCGTTCGCGGCCGAGGGGCGCAGCCCCTGGGGGG
ATGGGAGGCCCGCGTTAGCGGGCCGGGAGGGTTCGAGAAGGGGGGGCACCCCCCTTCGGCGTGCGCGGTC
ACGCGCACAGGGCGCAGCCCTGGTTAAAAACAAGGTTTATAAATATTGGTTTAAAAGCAGGTTAAAAGAC
AGGTTAGCGGTGGCCGAAAAACGGGCGGAAACCCTTGCAAATGCTGGATTTTCTGCCTGTGGACAGCCCC
TCAAATGTCAATAGGTGCGCCCCTCATCTGTCAGCACTCTGCCCCTCAAGTGTCAAGGATCGCGCCCCTC
ATCTGTCAGTAGTCGCGCCCCTCAAGTGTCAATACCGCAGGGCACTTATCCCCAGGCTTGTCCACATCAT
CTGTGGGAAACTCGCGTAAAATCAGGCGTTTTCGCCGATTTGCGAGGCTGGCCAGCTCCACGTCGCCGGC
CGAAATCGAGCCTGCCCCTCATCTGTCAACGCCGCGCCGGGTGAGTCGGCCCCTCAAGTGTCAACGTCCG
CCCCTCATCTGTCAGTGAGGGCCAAGTTTTCCGCGAGGTATCCACAACGCCGGCGGCCGCGGTGTCTCGC
ACACGGCTTCGACGGCGTTTCTGGCGCGTTTGCAGGGCCATAGACGGCCGCCAGCCCAGCGGCGAGGGCA
ACCAGCCCGGTGAGCGTCGCAAAGGAGATCCTGATCTGACTGATGGGCTGCCTGTATCGAGTGGTGATTT
TGTGCCGAGCTGCCGGTCGGGGAGCTGTTGGCTGGCTGGTGGCAGGATATATTGTGGTGTAAACAAATTG
ACGCTTAGACAACTTAATAACACATTGCGGACGTTTTTAATGTACTGGGGTGGATGCAGTGGGCCCCACT
CTGTGAAGACAAGCAAGAATTCAAGCTTGGAGGTCAACATGGTGGAGCACGACACTCTGGTCTACTCCAA
AAATGTCAAAGATACAGTCTCAGAAGATCAAAGGGCTATTGAGACTTTTCAACAAAGGATAATTTCGGGA
AACCTCCTCGGATTCCATTGCCCAGCTATCTGTCACTTCATCGAAAGGACAGTAGAAAAGGAAGGTGGCT
CCTACAAATGCCATCATTGCGATAAAGGAAAGGCTATCATTCAAGATCTCTCTGCCGACAGTGGTCCCAA
AGATGGACCCCCACCCACGAGGAGCATCGTGGAAAAAGAAGAGGTTCCAACCACGTCTACAAAGCAAGTG
GATTGATGTGACATCTCCACTGACGTAAGGGATGACGCACAATCCCACTATCCTTCGCAAGACCCTTCCT
CTATATAAGGAAGTTCATTTCATTTGGAGAGGACACGCTCGAGTATAAGAGCTCATTTTTACAACAATTA
CCAACAACAACAAACAACAAACAACATTACAATTACATTTACAATTATCGATACAATGGAGATGTTCTAT
GCTTCCCTTGTTTCTCTCTTTGTTCTTGTTGTTTCTTTTTCTCTTCACTTTTTCTTCTACAATTCAAAAC
CATCCGAAGATCAGAAACTACTTCCACCGGGTAGAACGGGCTGGCCCATAATTGGAGAAAGTCTCGAGTT
TCTCGGAAGTGGATGGTACGGTCATCCCGAAAAGTTCATACTTGACCGAATGTCAAAGTTTTCGCCTATA
GTATTTAGGTCATCTCTTTTGCTAGAGAATGCTGCAGTGATGTGTGGTGCTCAAGGCAACAAATTCTTGT
TCTCAAATGAGAACAAACTAGTCCAAGTATGGTGGCCCGCTTCGGTTGACAAAATCTTTCCATCGGCTAA
CAAAACCTACAAAACCGAAACCATTAAAATGAGAAAAATGCTCCCAAATTTCCTCAAACCCGAAGCCTTG
CAACGATACATTCCAATCATGGATATTACCACACAAAAACACTTTGCCGCCGGATGGGACGGGAAGAAAG
AAGTTGTGACTTATGAACTTACTAGAAACTTTGCTTTTTGGCTTGCTTGCAAGATCTTTCTTGATATCGA
TGATCCTGAACGGGTCAGATATTTATCTGGCCCGTTTGAGAGCATTGTTACGGGGATCCTGTCGATCCCC
ATTGATCTTCCTGGGACACCGTTTAGAAGAGGGATCAATGGTTCAAACTTTATAACAAAAGAACTTGTAG
CAATAGTTAAGCAAAGGAAAATTGATTTGGCTCAAGGGAAAGCAACACCAACCCAAGATATATTGTCACA
TATGATTCTATTTAGCGACGAAGATGGCGAGTTCATGACCGAACACGACATTTCTGGCAAGATACTTGCG
TTGCTGATTGGTGGGCATGACACTGCGAGCTCCGCAACTGCTTTTATTGTTAAGTATCTTGCCGAATTGC
CAGAAATTTATAATGGAGTCTACAATGAACAAATGGAAATTGCAAAATCTAAAGCAGTTGGGGAATTATT
AAATTGGGAGGATCTATCAAAGATGAAATACTCATGGAAAGTTGCTTGTGAAGTTCTTAGATTAGTCCCA
CCGGCCCAAGGTGCTTTTCGAGAAGCCCTTACAGATTTTATGTACAATGGTTACTCTATCCCCAAGGGCT
GGAAGTTATATTGGAGTGCAAGCTCAACCCATAAAAACCCCGAATTCTTTCCGGAACCCGAAAAATTTGA
CCCGTCGAGATTTGATGGAAGCGGGCCAGCACCTTACACATTCGTGCCATTTGGAGGAGGCCCGAGAATG
TGTCCAGGAAAAGAGTATGCCCGACTAGAAATACTCGTGTTTATGCATCATCTCGTAAGAAAGTACAAAT
GGGAGAAAATAATTCCCGATGAGCCCATTGTTTTCAACCCGATGCCTAGCCCTGCCAAGGGACTTCCTAT
TCGTATTTACCCTCATAAAGCTGGTTCGTAAGTCGACCGGCTGCTAACAAAGCCCGAGCTTCTCTAGCTA
GAGTCGATCGACAAGCTCGAGTTTCTCCATAATAATGTGTGAGTAGTTCCCAGATAAGGGAATTAGGGTT
CCTATAGGGTTTCGCTCATGTGTTGAGCATATAAGAAACCCTTAGTATGTATTTGTATTTGTAAAATACT
TCTATCAATAAAATTTCTAATTCCTAAAACCAAAATCCAGTACTAAAATCCAGATCGCT
